>Addgene plasmid #164704 | pVG46 | addgene full sequence | sequence record 326978 | Addgene NGS Result
TGGAGCTCCACCGCGGTGGCGGCCGCCAGCTGAAGCTTCGTACGCAATGTTCCTTGGTTATCCCATCGCC
AATAATTTTTATTTTTACCACTGTTGAAGAAGCGAAAGAAAAAAAAAGGGAAAATCAAAACATTCCCTGT
GCACTAATAGAAGAAAACAAGAGACTCCGTCCCTCTTTAGTGAGAAAATTGACCAGAGATGGTTTTTGTC
CATCTTTTCGCAAAAAATTAGTTCTATTTTTTACACATCGGACTGATAAGTTACTACTGCACATTGGCAT
TAGCTAGGAGGGCATCCAAGTAATAATTGCGAGAAACGTGACCCAACTTTGTTGTAGGTCCGCTCCTTCT
AATAATCGCTTGTATCTCTACATATGTTCTATTTACTGACCGAAAGTAGCTCGCTACAATAATAATGTTG
ACCTGATGTCAGTCCCCACGCTAATAGCGGCGTGTCGCACGCTCTCTTTACAGGACGCCGGAGACCGGCA
TTACAAGGATCCGAAAGTTGTATTCAACAAGAATGCGCAAATATGTCAACGTATTTGGAAGTCATCTTAT
GTGCGCTGCTTTAATGTTTTCTCATGTAAGCGGACGTCGTCTATAAACTTCAAACGAAGGTAAAAGGTTC
ATAGCGCTTTTTCTTTGTCTGCACAAAGAAATATATATTAAATTAGCACGTTTTCGCATAGAACGCAACT
GCACAATGCCAAAAAAAGTAAAAGTGATTAAAAGAGTTAATTGAATAGGCAATCTCTAAATGAATCGATA
CAACCTTGGCACTCACACGTGGGACTAGCACAGACTAAATTTATGATTCTGGTCCCTGTTTTCGAAGAGA
TCGCACATGCCAAATTATCAAATTGGTCACCTTACTTGGCAAGGCATATACCCATTTGGGATAAGGGTAA
ACATCTTTGAATTGTCGAAATGAAACGTATATAAGCGCTGATGTTTTGCTAAGTCGAGGTTAGTATGGCT
TCATCTCTCATGAGAATAAGAACAACAACAAATAGAGCAAGCAAATTCGAGATTACCATTAATTAACATG
TCTAAAGGTGAAGAATTATTCACTGGTGTTGTCCCAATTTTGGTTGAATTAGATGGTGATGTTAATGGTC
ACAAATTTTCTGTCTCCGGTGAAGGTGAAGGTGATGCTACTTACGGTAAATTGACCTTAAAATTGATTTG
TACTACTGGTAAATTGCCAGTTCCATGGCCAACCTTAGTCACTACTTTAGGTTATGGTTTGCAATGTTTT
GCTAGATACCCAGATCATATGAAACAACATGACTTTTTCAAGTCTGCCATGCCAGAAGGTTATGTTCAAG
AAAGAACTATTTTTTTCAAAGATGACGGTAACTACAAGACCAGAGCTGAAGTCAAGTTTGAAGGTGATAC
CTTAGTTAATAGAATCGAATTAAAAGGTATTGATTTTAAAGAAGATGGTAACATTTTAGGTCACAAATTG
GAATACAACTATAACTCTCACAATGTTTACATCACTGCTGACAAACAAAAGAATGGTATCAAAGCTAACT
TCAAAATTAGACACAACATTGAAGATGGTGGTGTTCAATTAGCTGACCATTATCAACAAAATACTCCAAT
TGGTGATGGTCCAGTCTTGTTACCAGACAACCATTACTTATCCTATCAATCTGCCTTATCCAAAGATCCA
AACGAAAAGAGAGACCACATGGTCTTGTTAGAATTTGTTACTGCTGCTGGTATTACCCATGGTATTGATG
AATTGTACAAAGCATCCAACTTGAACATTTCGAGAAAGCTTACCATATCAACCCCATCATGCTCTTTCGA
AAATTCAAATAGCACATCCATTCCTTCGCCCGCTTCCTCATCTCAAAGCCACACTCCAATGAGAAACATG
AGCTCACTCTCTGATAACAGCGTTTTCAGCCGGAATATGGAACAATCATCACCAATCACTCCAAGTATGT
ACCAATTTGGTCAGCAGCAGTCAAACAGTATATGTGGTAGCACCGTTAGTGTGAATAGTCTGGTGAATAC
AAATAACAAACAAAGGATCTACGAACAAATCACGGGTCCTAACAGCAATAACGCAACCAATGATTATATT
GATTTGCTAAACCTAAATGAGTCTAACAAGGAAAACCAAAATCCCGCAACGGCGCATTACCTCAATGGGG
GCCCACCCAAGACAAGCTTCATTAACCATGGAATGTTCCCCTCGCCAACTGGGACCATAAATAGCGGTAA
ATCTAGCAGTGCCTCATCTTTAATTTCTTTTGGTATGGGCAATACCCAAGTAATATAGGGCGCGCCACTT
CTAAATAAGCGAATTTCTTATGATTTATGATTTTTATTATTAAATAAGTTATAAAAAAAATAAGTGTATA
CAAATTTTAAAGTGACTCTTAGGTTTTAAAACGAAAATTCTTATTCTTGAGTAACTCTTTCCTGTAGGTC
AGGTTGCTTTCTCAGGTATAGTATGAGGTCGCTCTTATTGACCACACCTCTACCGGCAGATCCGCTAGGG
ATAACAGGGTAATATAGATCCCCCGGGCTGCAGGAATTCGATATCAAGCTTATCGATACCGTCGACCTCG
AGGGGGGGCCCGGTACCCAATTCGCCCTATAGTGAGTCGTATTACGCGCGCTCACTGGCCGTCGTTTTAC
AACGTCGTGACTGGGAAAACCCTGGCGTTACCCAACTTAATCGCCTTGCAGCACATCCCCCTTTCGCCAG
CTGGCGTAATAGCGAAGAGGCCCGCACCGATCGCCCTTCCCAACAGTTGCGCAGCCTGAATGGCGAATGG
[124 nt withheld, positions 2801-2924]
C
[91 nt withheld, positions 2926-3016]
A
[49 nt withheld, positions 3018-3066]
CCTTTGACGTTGGAGTCCACGTTCTTT
[37 nt withheld, positions 3094-3130]
ACCCTATCTCGGTCTATTCTTTTGATTTATAAGGGATTTTGCCGATTTCGGCCTATTGGTTAAAAAATGA
GCTGATTTAACAAAAATTTAACGCGAATTTTAACAAAATATTAACGCTTACAATTTCCTGATGCGGTATT
TTCTCCTTACGCATCTGTGCGGTATTTCACACCGCATAGGGTAATAACTGATATAATTAAATTGAAGCTC
TAATTTGTGAGTTTAGTATACATGCATTTACTTATAATACAGTTTTTTAGTTTTGCTGGCCGCATCTTCT
CAAATATGCTTCCCAGCCTGCTTTTCTGTAACGTTCACCCTCTACCTTAGCATCCCTTCCCTTTGCAAAT
AGTCCTCTTCCAACAATAATAATGTCAGATCCTGTAGAGACCACATCATCCACGGTTCTATACTGTTGAC
CCAATGCGTCTCCCTTGTCATCTAAACCCACACCGGGTGTCATAATCAACCAATCGTAACCTTCATCTCT
TCCACCCATGTCTCTTTGAGCAATAAAGCCGATAACAAAATCTTTGTCGCTCTTCGCAATGTCAACAGTA
CCCTTAGTATATTCTCCAGTAGATAGGGAGCCCTTGCATGACAATTCTGCTAACATCAAAAGGCCTCTAG
GTTCCTTTGTTACTTCTTCTGCCGCCTGCTTCAAACCGCTAACAATACCTGGGCCCACCACACCGTGTGC
ATTCGTAATGTCTGCCCATTCTGCTATTCTGTATACACCCGCAGAGTACTGCAATTTGACTGTATTACCA
ATGTCAGCAAATTTTCTGTCTTCGAAGAGTAAAAAATTGTACTTGGCGGATAATGCCTTTAGCGGCTTAA
CTGTGCCCTCCATGGAAAAATCAGTCAAGATATCCACATGTGTTTTTAGTAAACAAATTTTGGGACCTAA
TGCTTCAACTAACTCCAGTAATTCCTTGGTGGTACGAACATCCAATGAAGCACACAAGTTTGTTTGCTTT
TCGTGCATGATATTAAATAGCTTGGCAGCAACAGGACTAGGATGAGTAGCAGCACGTTCCTTATATGTAG
CTTTCGACATGATTTATCTTCGTTTCCTGCAGGTTTTTGTTCTGTGCAGTTGGGTTAAGAATACTGGGCA
ATTTCATGTTTCTTCAACACTACATATGCGTATATATACCAATCTAAGTCTGTGCTCCTTCCTTCGTTCT
TCCTTCTGTTCGGAGATTACCGAATCAAAAAAATTTCAAGGAAACCGAAATCAAAAAAAAGAATAAAAAA
AAAATGATGAATTGAAAAGGTGGTATGGTGCACTCTCAGTACAATCTGCTCTGATGCCGCATAGTTAAGC
CAGCCCCGACACCCGCCAACACCCGCTGACGCGCCCTGACGGGCTTGTCTGCTCCCGGCATCCGCTTACA
GACAAGCTGTGACCGTCTCCGGGAGCTGCATGTGTCAGAGGTTTTCACCGTCATCACCGAAACGCGCGAG
ACGAAAGGGCCTCGTGATACGCCTATTTTTATAGGTTAATGTCATGATAATAATGGTTTCTTAGACGTCA
GGTGGCACTTTTCGGGGAAATGTGCGCGGAACCCCTATTTGTTTATTTTTCTAAATACATTCAAATATGT
ATCCGCTCATGAGACAATAACCCTGATAAATGCTTCAATAATATTGAAAAAGGAAGAGTATGAGTATTCA
ACATTTCCGTGTCGCCCTTATTCCCTTTTTTGCGGCATTTTGCCTTCCTGTTTTTGCTCACCCAGAAACG
CTGGTGAAAGTAAAAGATGCTGAAGATCAGTTGGGTGCACGAGTGGGTTACATCGAACTGGATCTCAACA
GCGGTAAGATCCTTGAGAGTTTTCGCCCCGAAGAACGTTTTCCAATGATGAGCACTTTTAAAGTTCTGCT
ATGTGGCGCGGTATTATCCCGTATTGACGCCGGGCAAGAGCAACTCGGTCGCCGCATACACTATTCTCAG
AATGACTTGGTTGAGTACTCACCAGTCACAGAAAAGCATCTTACGGATGGCATGACAGTAAGAGAATTAT
GCAGTGCTGCCATAACCATGAGTGATAACACTGCGGCCAACTTACTTCTGACAACGATCGGAGGACCGAA
GGAGCTAACCGCTTTTTTGCACAACATGGGGGATCATGTAACTCGCCTTGATCGTTGGGAACCGGAGCTG
AATGAAGCCATACCAAACGACGAGCGTGACACCACGATGCCTGTAGCAATGGCAACAACGTTGCGCAAAC
TATTAACTGGCGAACTACTTACTCTAGCTTCCCGGCAACAATTAATAGACTGGATGGAGGCGGATAAAGT
TGCAGGACCACTTCTGCGCTCGGCCCTTCCGGCTGGCTGGTTTATTGCTGATAAATCTGGAGCCGGTGAG
CGTGGGTCTCGCGGTATCATTGCAGCACTGGGGCCAGATGGTAAGCCCTCCCGTATCGTAGTTATCTACA
CGACGGGGAGTCAGGCAACTATGGATGAACGAAATAGACAGATCGCTGAGATAGGTGCCTCACTGATTAA
GCATTGGTAACTGTCAGACCAAGTTTACTCATATATACTTTAGATTGATTTAAAACTTCATTTTTAATTT
AAAAGGATCTAGGTGAAGATCCTTTTTGATAATCTCATGACCAAAATCCCTTAACGTGAGTTTTCGTTCC
ACTGAGCGTCAGACCCCGTAGAAAAGATCAAAGGATCTTCTTGAGATCCTTTTTTTCTGCGCGTAATCTG
CTGCTTGCAAACAAAAAAACCACCGCTACCAGCGGTGGTTTGTTTGCCGGATCAAGAGCTACCAACTCTT
TTTCCGAAGGTAACTGGCTTCAGCAGAGCGCAGATACCAAATACTGTTCTTCTAGTGTAGCCGTAGTTAG
GCCACCACTTCAAGAACTCTGTAGCACCGCCTACATACCTCGCTCTGCTAATCCTGTTACCAGTGGCTGC
TGCCAGTGGCGATAAGTCGTGTCTTACCGGGTTGGACTCAAGACGATAGTTACCGGATAAGGCGCAGCGG
TCGGGCTGAACGGGGGGTTCGTGCACACAGCCCAGCTTGGAGCGAACGACCTACACCGAACTGAGATACC
TACAGCGTGAGCTATGAGAAAGCGCCACGCTTCCCGAAGGGAGAAAGGCGGACAGGTATCCGGTAAGCGG
CAGGGTCGGAACAGGAGAGCGCACGAGGGAGCTTCCAGGGGGAAACGCCTGGTATCTTTATAGTCCTGTC
GGGTTTCGCCACCTCTGACTTGAGCGTCGATTTTTGTGATGCTCGTCAGGGGGGCGGAGCCTATGGAAAA
ACGCCAGCAACGCGGCCTTTTTACGGTTCCTGGCCTTTTGCTGGCCTTTTGCTCACATGTTCTTTCCTGC
GTTATCCCCTGATTCTGTGGATAACCGTATTACCGCCTTTGAGTGAGCTGATACCGCTCGCCGCAGCCGA
ACGACCGAGCGCAGCGAGTCAGTGAGCGAGGAAGCGGAAGAGCGCCCAATACGCAAACCGCCTCTCCCCG
CGCGTTGGCCGATTCATTAATGCAGCTGGCACGACAGGTTTCCCGACTGGAAAGCGGGCAGTGAGCGCAA
CGCAATTAATGTGAGTTAGCTCACTCATTAGGCACCCCAGGCTTTACACTTTATGCTTCCGGCTCGTATG
TTGTGTGGAATTGTGAGCGGATAACAATTTCACACAGGAAACAGCTATGACCATGATTACGCCAAGCGCG
CAATTAACCCTCACTAAAGGGAACAAAAGC
Features (pLannotate 1.2.2; 21 found; start..end, strand, type, name):
      3..26      +  misc_feature   MCS (fragment): pBluescript multiple cloning site
   1048..1761    +  CDS            YPet: yellow fluorescent protein optimized for FRET with CyPet (Nguyen and Daugherty, 2005)
   1762..2295    +  CDS            CLN2 (fragment): CG12_YEAST - Experimental evidence at protein level: Swiss-Prot protein existence level 1. Essential for the control of the cell cycle at the G1/S (start) transition. Interacts with the CDC28 protein kinase to form MPF. From Saccharomyces cerevisiae (strain ATCC 204508 / S288c) (Baker's yeast).
   2319..2506    +  terminator     ADH1 terminator: S. cerevisiae ADH1; transcription terminator for the S. cerevisiae alcohol dehydrogenase 1 (ADH1) gene
   2537..2607    +  misc_feature   MCS (fragment): pBluescript multiple cloning site
   2616..2634    -  promoter       T7 promoter: promoter for bacteriophage T7 RNA polymerase
   2642..2797    +  CDS            lacZα (fragment): LacZα fragment of β-galactosidase; lacZ fragment
   2801..3229    +  rep_origin     f1 ori (sequence partly withheld): f1 bacteriophage origin of replication; arrow indicates direction of (+) strand synthesis
   3257..3308    -  misc_feature   bom (fragment): basis of mobility region from pBR322
   3387..4190    -  CDS            URA3: orotidine-5'-phosphate decarboxylase, required for uracil biosynthesis; S. cerevisiae URA3; yeast auxotrophic marker, counterselectable with 5-fluoroorotic acid (5-FOA)
   4191..4406    -  promoter       URA3 promoter: S. cerevisiae URA3
   4414..4463    -  misc_feature   bom (fragment): basis of mobility region from pBR322
   4565..4600    -  CDS            rop (fragment): Rop protein, which maintains plasmids at low copy number; rop
   4695..4799    +  promoter       AmpR promoter: bla
   4800..5660    +  CDS            AmpR: β-lactamase; bla; confers resistance to ampicillin, carbenicillin, and related antibiotics
   5831..6419    +  rep_origin     ori: high-copy-number ColE1/pMB1/pBR322/pUC origin of replication
   6602..6694    +  CDS            lacI (fragment): lac repressor; lacI; The lac repressor binds to the lac operator to inhibit transcription in E. coli. This inhibition can be relieved by adding lactose or isopropyl-β-D-thiogalactopyranoside (IPTG).
   6707..6728    +  protein_bind   CAP binding site: CAP binding activates transcription in the presence of cAMP. E. coli catabolite activator protein
   6743..6773    +  promoter       lac promoter: promoter for the E. coli lac operon
   6781..6797    +  protein_bind   lac operator: The lac repressor binds to the lac operator to inhibit transcription in E. coli. This inhibition can be relieved by adding lactose or isopropyl-β-D-thiogalactopyranoside (IPTG). lac repressor encoded by lacI
   6842..6860    +  promoter       T3 promoter: promoter for bacteriophage T3 RNA polymerase
