[The description below was written by a language model from this plasmid's Addgene catalogue record and pLannotate feature annotations shown in this document.]
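Description:
pVG46 is a yeast expression reporter plasmid built on pRS406, a yeast integrating vector of the pRS series. Consistent with that backbone, the feature table shows no yeast replication origin or centromere, so stable maintenance in Saccharomyces cerevisiae depends on integration into the genome, with selection through the URA3 auxotrophic marker (driven by its own promoter and counterselectable with 5-FOA). In E. coli the plasmid is propagated at high copy from a ColE1/pUC-type origin under ampicillin selection via β-lactamase. The remaining backbone annotations (f1 origin, lac promoter/operator and lacZα fragment, T3 and T7 promoters, pBluescript polylinker remnants) are standard pRS/pBluescript elements that play no part in the reporter function.

The payload is a single cassette, PHO5pr–yEVenus–CLN2 PEST–ADH1t. The PHO5 promoter is not annotated by the automated tool, but it presumably occupies the unannotated region of about 1 kb between the polylinker fragment and the fluorescent protein coding sequence. PHO5 is the classic phosphate-repressible acid phosphatase promoter, induced when phosphate is limiting. The reporter is yEVenus, a yeast codon-optimised yellow variant of yEGFP. The feature table labels this ORF as YPet, which reflects similarity between yellow fluorescent proteins rather than a different insert. A fragment of the G1 cyclin Cln2 carrying its PEST degradation signal is annotated directly after the reporter. This destabilises the protein, so fluorescence tracks current promoter activity rather than accumulated signal. The ADH1 terminator ends the transcript. According to the associated publication title, the construct belongs to a study that characterises inducible yeast promoters, where it would report PHO5 promoter dynamics.
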