Addgene plasmid #164704: pVG46
Purpose: yEVenus under the control of PHO5 promoter
Depositing lab: Sahand Jamal Rahi. Depositing organization: Swiss Federal Institute of Technology (EPFL). Publication: Multidimensional characterization of inducible promoters and a highly light-sensitive LOV-transcription factor. Gligorovski V, Sadeghi A, Rahi SJ. Nat Commun. 2023 Jun 27;14(1):3810. doi: 10.1038/s41467-023-38959-8. PubMed 37369667.
Backbone
  Vector backbone: pRS406
  Vector type: Yeast Expression
  Selectable markers: URA3
Growth in bacteria
  Bacterial resistance: Ampicillin, 100 μg/mL
  Growth temperature: 37°C
  Growth strain: DH5alpha
  Copy number: High Copy
Gene/Insert
  Gene/Insert name: PHO5pr - yEVenus - CLN2 PEST - ADH1t
  Species: S. cerevisiae (budding yeast)
  Cloning method: Restriction Enzyme; 5′ cloning site BsWI (unknown if destroyed); 3′ cloning site PacI (unknown if destroyed)
Terms and licenses: Academic/Nonprofit Terms; Industry Terms: Not Available to Industry
Depositor comments: yEVenus is a codon-optimized yEGFP variant with F46L, S65G, V68L, S72A, M153T, V163A, S175G, and T203Y mutations. Please visit https://www.biorxiv.org/content/10.1101/2020.08.16.253310v2 for bioRxiv preprint.
How to cite: pVG46 was a gift from Sahand Jamal Rahi (Addgene plasmid # 164704 ; http://n2t.net/addgene:164704 ; RRID:Addgene_164704)
